Addgene plasmid #236923: pGL4 [luc2P/COLA1A/Hygro] Vector
Purpose: Express COLA1A in luciferase reporter assay
Depositing lab: Promega Corporation.
Backbone
  Vector backbone: pGL4.24[luc2P/minP] Vector
  Vector type: Luciferase
  Selectable markers: Hygromycin
Growth in bacteria
  Bacterial resistance: Ampicillin, 100 μg/mL
  Growth temperature: 37°C
  Growth strain: DH5alpha
  Copy number: High Copy
Gene/Insert
  Gene/Insert name: COLA1A
  Species: H. sapiens (human)
  Mutation: None
  Entrez Gene: COL1A1 (a.k.a. CAFYD, EDSARTH1, EDSC, OI1, OI2, OI3, OI4)
  Cloning method: Other
Terms and licenses: Academic/Nonprofit Terms; Industry Terms
How to cite: pGL4 [luc2P/COLA1A/Hygro] Vector was a gift from Promega Corporation (Addgene plasmid # 236923 ; http://n2t.net/addgene:236923 ; RRID:Addgene_236923)
