[The description below was written by a language model from this plasmid's Addgene catalogue record and pLannotate feature annotations shown in this document.]
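Description:
pGL4 [luc2P/COLA1A/Hygro] Vector is a 6,722-nt mammalian luciferase reporter plasmid built on the pGL4.24[luc2P/minP] backbone. It is propagated in E. coli at high copy from a ColE1/pUC-type origin under ampicillin selection (AmpR, β-lactamase). For mammalian cells it carries a separate cassette in which the SV40 enhancer/early promoter drives hygromycin B phosphotransferase, ending in a synthetic poly(A) signal. This allows selection of stably transfected reporter lines.

The reporter is luc2, a synthetic firefly luciferase gene, followed directly by hPEST, a codon-optimized degradation sequence from mouse ornithine decarboxylase, and then an SV40 poly(A) signal. The PEST element shortens the half-life of the luciferase protein, so light output tracks changes in transcription more closely than it would with a stable enzyme. Upstream of the reporter region, a synthetic poly(A) signal and an RNA polymerase II transcriptional pause site from the human α2 globin gene reduce read-through transcription from the backbone, which lowers background.

The insert is listed as human "COLA1A" and is linked to the COL1A1 gene (collagen type I alpha 1 chain). The feature table does not annotate it. The roughly 850 nt preceding the luciferase coding sequence are unannotated, which is where a regulatory insert would be expected to sit. Although the stated purpose reads as expressing the gene, no collagen coding sequence is annotated, and the layout fits COL1A1 promoter or regulatory sequence driving luc2P. The record does not state the exact fragment, its boundaries, or whether the backbone's minimal promoter is retained. The short SV40 large T and TcR fragments appear to be annotation remnants of backbone sequence rather than functional genes.
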