Features (pLannotate 1.2.2; 13 found; start..end, strand, type, name):
    853..2502    +  CDS            luciferase: firefly luciferase synthetic luc2 version of the luciferase gene
   2506..2625    +  CDS            hPEST: PEST degradation sequence from mouse ornithine decarboxylase human codon-optimized
   2677..2798    -  polyA_signal   SV40 poly(A) signal: SV40 polyadenylation signal
   2824..2955    -  CDS            LT_SV40 (fragment): Experimental evidence at protein level: Swiss-Prot protein existence level 1. Isoform 17kT antigen targets host RBL2 for degradation and promotes cell proliferation. Transactivates host cyclin A promoter through its J domain. From Simian virus 40 (SV40).
   2992..3349    +  promoter       SV40 promoter: SV40 enhancer and early promoter
   3380..4417    +  CDS            HygR: hygromycin B phosphotransferase confers resistance to hygromycin
   4441..4489    +  polyA_signal   poly(A) signal: synthetic polyadenylation signal
   4505..4636    +  CDS            TcR (fragment): tetracycline efflux protein; tet; confers resistance to tetracycline
   4816..5404    -  rep_origin     ori: high-copy-number ColE1/pMB1/pBR322/pUC origin of replication
   5604..6464    -  CDS            AmpR: β-lactamase confers resistance to ampicillin, carbenicillin, and related antibiotics
   6465..6506    -  promoter       AmpR promoter (fragment): bla
   6569..6617    +  polyA_signal   poly(A) signal: synthetic polyadenylation signal
   6631..6722    +  misc_feature   pause site: RNA polymerase II transcriptional pause signal from the human α2 globin gene
>Addgene plasmid #236923 | pGL4 [luc2P/COLA1A/Hygro] Vector | addgene full sequence | sequence record 472679 | Addgene NGS Result
GGCCTAACTGGCCGGTACCACGGCCAGCCGGCCAGCCGACGTGGCTCCCTCCCCTTCTGTTCCTTTTTTT
TCCCCTTTGCCTTCGTTGCACAAAACCAGCTGGGGGAGGGCGTGGAGAGGGGCGGGGGGAGGCAATGGAA
TCTTGGATGGTTTGGGGGAGGCGGGACTCCCCGCTTCCACGTTTGCAGCTCTGGAGCACCCGGGGTGGGG
AGCTGCACAGGAGGGAGAGAAATGAACAGGGCACTGCAAGGAGACCCCCAGGCCTTCTCTCAGCCCTACA
GAGTTTCTCAGGACGAGGTAGATTGGGGTTGAGGCAGAGCCTTGTTGGGGGAATGGGACATGGAGGAAGA
AAGGACGTGGAGTTCTAGAGCCATCTTCCTTAGATATAGCCTGCTGTCCTTCGGGTCCCCAGACCCTTTC
AGAGTGTACAGATGATTCTCTCTGGTTGCTGCACCCCTACCACAGCACCTCTGGCCCAGGCTGGGCTGGG
GGGCTGGGGAGGCAGAGCTGCGAAGAGGGGAGATGTGGGGTGGACTCCCTTCCCTCCTCCTCCCCCTCTC
CATTCCAACTCCCAAATTGGGGGCCGGGCCAGGCAGCTCTGATTGGCTGGGGCACGGGCGGCCGGCTCCC
CCTCTCCGAGGGGCAGGGTTCCTCCCTGCTCTCCATCAGGACAGTATAAAAGGGGCCCGGGCCAGTCGTC
GGAGCAGACGGGAGTTTCTCCTCGGGGTCGGAGCAGGAGGCACGCGGAGTGTGAGGCCACGCATGAGCGG
ACGCTAACCCCCTCCCCAGCCACAAAGAGTCTACATGTCTAGGGTCTAAGCTTGGCAATCCGGTACTGTT
GGTAAAGCCACCATGGAAGATGCCAAAAACATTAAGAAGGGCCCAGCGCCATTCTACCCACTCGAAGACG
GGACCGCCGGCGAGCAGCTGCACAAAGCCATGAAGCGCTACGCCCTGGTGCCCGGCACCATCGCCTTTAC
CGACGCACATATCGAGGTGGACATTACCTACGCCGAGTACTTCGAGATGAGCGTTCGGCTGGCAGAAGCT
ATGAAGCGCTATGGGCTGAATACAAACCATCGGATCGTGGTGTGCAGCGAGAATAGCTTGCAGTTCTTCA
TGCCCGTGTTGGGTGCCCTGTTCATCGGTGTGGCTGTGGCCCCAGCTAACGACATCTACAACGAGCGCGA
GCTGCTGAACAGCATGGGCATCAGCCAGCCCACCGTCGTATTCGTGAGCAAGAAAGGGCTGCAAAAGATC
CTCAACGTGCAAAAGAAGCTACCGATCATACAAAAGATCATCATCATGGATAGCAAGACCGACTACCAGG
GCTTCCAAAGCATGTACACCTTCGTGACTTCCCATTTGCCACCCGGCTTCAACGAGTACGACTTCGTGCC
CGAGAGCTTCGACCGGGACAAAACCATCGCCCTGATCATGAACAGTAGTGGCAGTACCGGATTGCCCAAG
GGCGTAGCCCTACCGCACCGCACCGCTTGTGTCCGATTCAGTCATGCCCGCGACCCCATCTTCGGCAACC
AGATCATCCCCGACACCGCTATCCTCAGCGTGGTGCCATTTCACCACGGCTTCGGCATGTTCACCACGCT
GGGCTACTTGATCTGCGGCTTTCGGGTCGTGCTCATGTACCGCTTCGAGGAGGAGCTATTCTTGCGCAGC
TTGCAAGACTATAAGATTCAATCTGCCCTGCTGGTGCCCACACTATTTAGCTTCTTCGCTAAGAGCACTC
TCATCGACAAGTACGACCTAAGCAACTTGCACGAGATCGCCAGCGGCGGGGCGCCGCTCAGCAAGGAGGT
AGGTGAGGCCGTGGCCAAACGCTTCCACCTACCAGGCATCCGCCAGGGCTACGGCCTGACAGAAACAACC
AGCGCCATTCTGATCACCCCCGAAGGGGACGACAAGCCTGGCGCAGTAGGCAAGGTGGTGCCCTTCTTCG
AGGCTAAGGTGGTGGACTTGGACACCGGTAAGACACTGGGTGTGAACCAGCGCGGCGAGCTGTGCGTCCG
TGGCCCCATGATCATGAGCGGCTACGTTAACAACCCCGAGGCTACAAACGCTCTCATCGACAAGGACGGC
TGGCTGCACAGCGGCGACATCGCCTACTGGGACGAGGACGAGCACTTCTTCATCGTGGACCGGCTGAAGA
GCCTGATCAAATACAAGGGCTACCAGGTAGCCCCAGCCGAACTGGAGAGCATCCTGCTGCAACACCCCAA
CATCTTCGACGCCGGGGTCGCCGGCCTGCCCGACGACGATGCCGGCGAGCTGCCCGCCGCAGTCGTCGTG
CTGGAACACGGTAAAACCATGACCGAGAAGGAGATCGTGGACTATGTGGCCAGCCAGGTTACAACCGCCA
AGAAGCTGCGCGGTGGTGTTGTGTTCGTGGACGAGGTGCCTAAAGGACTGACCGGCAAGTTGGACGCCCG
CAAGATCCGCGAGATTCTCATTAAGGCCAAGAAGGGCGGCAAGATCGCCGTGAATTCTCACGGCTTCCCT
CCCGAGGTGGAGGAGCAGGCCGCCGGCACCCTGCCCATGAGCTGCGCCCAGGAGAGCGGCATGGATAGAC
ACCCTGCTGCTTGCGCCAGCGCCAGGATCAACGTCTAAGGCCGCGACTCTAGAGTCGGGGCGGCCGGCCG
CTTCGAGCAGACATGATAAGATACATTGATGAGTTTGGACAAACCACAACTAGAATGCAGTGAAAAAAAT
GCTTTATTTGTGAAATTTGTGATGCTATTGCTTTATTTGTAACCATTATAAGCTGCAATAAACAAGTTAA
CAACAACAATTGCATTCATTTTATGTTTCAGGTTCAGGGGGAGGTGTGGGAGGTTTTTTAAAGCAAGTAA
AACCTCTACAAATGTGGTAAAATCGATAAGGATCCGTTTGCGTATTGGGCGCTCTTCCGCTGATCTGCGC
AGCACCATGGCCTGAAATAACCTCTGAAAGAGGAACTTGGTTAGCTACCTTCTGAGGCGGAAAGAACCAG
CTGTGGAATGTGTGTCAGTTAGGGTGTGGAAAGTCCCCAGGCTCCCCAGCAGGCAGAAGTATGCAAAGCA
TGCATCTCAATTAGTCAGCAACCAGGTGTGGAAAGTCCCCAGGCTCCCCAGCAGGCAGAAGTATGCAAAG
CATGCATCTCAATTAGTCAGCAACCATAGTCCCGCCCCTAACTCCGCCCATCCCGCCCCTAACTCCGCCC
AGTTCCGCCCATTCTCCGCCCCATGGCTGACTAATTTTTTTTATTTATGCAGAGGCCGAGGCCGCCTCTG
CCTCTGAGCTATTCCAGAAGTAGTGAGGAGGCTTTTTTGGAGGCCTAGGCTTTTGCAAAAAGCTCGATTC
TTCTGACACTAGCGCCACCATGAAGAAGCCCGAACTCACCGCTACCAGCGTTGAAAAATTTCTCATCGAG
AAGTTCGACAGTGTGAGCGACCTGATGCAGTTGTCGGAGGGCGAAGAGAGCCGAGCCTTCAGCTTCGATG
TCGGCGGACGCGGCTATGTACTGCGGGTGAATAGCTGCGCTGATGGCTTCTACAAAGACCGCTACGTGTA
CCGCCACTTCGCCAGCGCTGCACTACCCATCCCCGAAGTGTTGGACATCGGCGAGTTCAGCGAGAGCCTG
ACATACTGCATCAGTAGACGCGCCCAAGGCGTTACTCTCCAAGACCTCCCCGAAACAGAGCTGCCTGCTG
TGTTACAGCCTGTCGCCGAAGCTATGGATGCTATTGCCGCCGCCGACCTCAGTCAAACCAGCGGCTTCGG
CCCATTCGGGCCCCAAGGCATCGGCCAGTACACAACCTGGCGGGATTTCATTTGCGCCATTGCTGATCCC
CATGTCTACCACTGGCAGACCGTGATGGACGACACCGTGTCCGCCAGCGTAGCTCAAGCCCTGGACGAAC
TGATGCTGTGGGCCGAAGACTGTCCCGAGGTGCGCCACCTCGTCCATGCCGACTTCGGCAGCAACAACGT
CCTGACCGACAACGGCCGCATCACCGCCGTAATCGACTGGTCCGAAGCTATGTTCGGGGACAGTCAGTAC
GAGGTGGCCAACATCTTCTTCTGGCGGCCCTGGCTGGCTTGCATGGAGCAGCAGACTCGCTACTTCGAGC
GCCGGCATCCCGAGCTGGCCGGCAGCCCTCGTCTGCGAGCCTACATGCTGCGCATCGGCCTGGATCAGCT
CTACCAGAGCCTCGTGGACGGCAACTTCGACGATGCTGCCTGGGCTCAAGGCCGCTGCGATGCCATCGTC
CGCAGCGGGGCCGGCACCGTCGGTCGCACACAAATCGCTCGCCGGAGCGCAGCCGTATGGACCGACGGCT
GCGTCGAGGTGCTGGCCGACAGCGGCAACCGCCGGCCCAGTACACGACCGCGCGCTAAGGAGGTAGGTCG
AGTTTAAACTCTAGAACCGGTCATGGCCGCAATAAAATATCTTTATTTTCATTACATCTGTGTGTTGGTT
TTTTGTGTGTTCGAACTAGATGCTGTCGACCGATGCCCTTGAGAGCCTTCAACCCAGTCAGCTCCTTCCG
GTGGGCGCGGGGCATGACTATCGTCGCCGCACTTATGACTGTCTTCTTTATCATGCAACTCGTAGGACAG
GTGCCGGCAGCGCTCTTCCGCTTCCTCGCTCACTGACTCGCTGCGCTCGGTCGTTCGGCTGCGGCGAGCG
GTATCAGCTCACTCAAAGGCGGTAATACGGTTATCCACAGAATCAGGGGATAACGCAGGAAAGAACATGT
GAGCAAAAGGCCAGCAAAAGGCCAGGAACCGTAAAAAGGCCGCGTTGCTGGCGTTTTTCCATAGGCTCCG
CCCCCCTGACGAGCATCACAAAAATCGACGCTCAAGTCAGAGGTGGCGAAACCCGACAGGACTATAAAGA
TACCAGGCGTTTCCCCCTGGAAGCTCCCTCGTGCGCTCTCCTGTTCCGACCCTGCCGCTTACCGGATACC
TGTCCGCCTTTCTCCCTTCGGGAAGCGTGGCGCTTTCTCATAGCTCACGCTGTAGGTATCTCAGTTCGGT
GTAGGTCGTTCGCTCCAAGCTGGGCTGTGTGCACGAACCCCCCGTTCAGCCCGACCGCTGCGCCTTATCC
GGTAACTATCGTCTTGAGTCCAACCCGGTAAGACACGACTTATCGCCACTGGCAGCAGCCACTGGTAACA
GGATTAGCAGAGCGAGGTATGTAGGCGGTGCTACAGAGTTCTTGAAGTGGTGGCCTAACTACGGCTACAC
TAGAAGAACAGTATTTGGTATCTGCGCTCTGCTGAAGCCAGTTACCTTCGGAAAAAGAGTTGGTAGCTCT
TGATCCGGCAAACAAACCACCGCTGGTAGCGGTGGTTTTTTTGTTTGCAAGCAGCAGATTACGCGCAGAA
AAAAAGGATCTCAAGAAGATCCTTTGATCTTTTCTACGGGGTCTGACGCTCAGTGGAACGAAAACTCACG
TTAAGGGATTTTGGTCATGAGATTATCAAAAAGGATCTTCACCTAGATCCTTTTAAATTAAAAATGAAGT
TTTAAATCAATCTAAAGTATATATGAGTAAACTTGGTCTGACAGCGGCCGCAAATGCTAAACCACTGCAG
TGGTTACCAGTGCTTGATCAGTGAGGCACCGATCTCAGCGATCTGCCTATTTCGTTCGTCCATAGTGGCC
TGACTCCCCGTCGTGTAGATCACTACGATTCGTGAGGGCTTACCATCAGGCCCCAGCGCAGCAATGATGC
CGCGAGAGCCGCGTTCACCGGCCCCCGATTTGTCAGCAATGAACCAGCCAGCAGGGAGGGCCGAGCGAAG
AAGTGGTCCTGCTACTTTGTCCGCCTCCATCCAGTCTATGAGCTGCTGTCGTGATGCTAGAGTAAGAAGT
TCGCCAGTGAGTAGTTTCCGAAGAGTTGTGGCCATTGCTACTGGCATCGTGGTATCACGCTCGTCGTTCG
GTATGGCTTCGTTCAACTCTGGTTCCCAGCGGTCAAGCCGGGTCACATGATCACCCATATTATGAAGAAA
TGCAGTCAGCTCCTTAGGGCCTCCGATCGTTGTCAGAAGTAAGTTGGCCGCGGTGTTGTCGCTCATGGTA
ATGGCAGCACTACACAATTCTCTTACCGTCATGCCATCCGTAAGATGCTTTTCCGTGACCGGCGAGTACT
CAACCAAGTCGTTTTGTGAGTAGTGTATACGGCGACCAAGCTGCTCTTGCCCGGCGTCTATACGGGACAA
CACCGCGCCACATAGCAGTACTTTGAAAGTGCTCATCATCGGGAATCGTTCTTCGGGGCGGAAAGACTCA
AGGATCTTGCCGCTATTGAGATCCAGTTCGATATAGCCCACTCTTGCACCCAGTTGATCTTCAGCATCTT
TTACTTTCACCAGCGTTTCGGGGTGTGCAAAAACAGGCAAGCAAAATGCCGCAAAGAAGGGAATGAGTGC
GACACGAAAATGTTGGATGCTCATACTCGTCCTTTTTCAATATTATTGAAGCATTTATCAGGGTTACTAG
TACGTCTCTCAAGGATAAGTAAGTAATATTAAGGTACGGGAGGTATTGGACAGGCCGCAATAAAATATCT
TTATTTTCATTACATCTGTGTGTTGGTTTTTTGTGTGAATCGATAGTACTAACATACGCTCTCCATCAAA
ACAAAACGAAACAAAACAAACTAGCAAAATAGGCTGTCCCCAGTGCAAGTGCAGGTGCCAGAACATTTCT
CT
